Addgene plasmid #106345: PX459 mDnd1#1
Purpose: small guide RNA #1 against RRM-coding region of Dnd1 gene locus
Depositing lab: Thomas Tuschl. Depositing organization: Rockefeller University. Publication: DND1 maintains germline stem cells via recruitment of the CCR4-NOT complex to target mRNAs. Yamaji M, Jishage M, Meyer C, Suryawanshi H, Der E, Yamaji M, Garzia A, Morozov P, Manickavel S, McFarland HL, Roeder RG, Hafner M, Tuschl T. Nature. 2017 Mar 23;543(7646):568-572. doi: 10.1038/nature21690. Epub 2017 Mar 15. PubMed 28297718.
Backbone
  Vector backbone: pSpCas9(BB)-2A-Puro (PX459)
  Backbone manufacturer: Feng Zhang (Addgene plasmid # 48139)
  Vector type: Mammalian Expression, CRISPR
  Selectable markers: Puromycin
Growth in bacteria
  Bacterial resistance: Ampicillin, 100 μg/mL
  Growth temperature: 37°C
  Growth strain: DH5alpha
  Copy number: High Copy
Gene/Insert
  Gene/Insert name: Dnd1
  gRNA/shRNA sequence: CCGTCAGGGTCCGAGGTGTA
  Species: M. musculus (mouse)
  Entrez Gene: Dnd1 (a.k.a. RBMS4, Ter)
  Cloning method: Restriction Enzyme; 5′ cloning site unknown (unknown if destroyed); 3′ cloning site unknown (unknown if destroyed)
Terms and licenses: Academic/Nonprofit Terms; Industry Terms: Not Available to Industry
How to cite: PX459 mDnd1#1 was a gift from Thomas Tuschl (Addgene plasmid # 106345 ; http://n2t.net/addgene:106345 ; RRID:Addgene_106345)
