[The description below was written by a language model from this plasmid's Addgene catalogue record and pLannotate feature annotations shown in this document.]
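Description:
PX459 mDnd1#1 is an all-in-one mammalian CRISPR/Cas9 expression plasmid built on the pSpCas9(BB)-2A-Puro (PX459) backbone. It carries a single guide RNA, the first of a numbered set, directed against the region of the mouse Dnd1 gene (also known as Ter or RBMS4) that encodes the RNA recognition motif. The sequenced record is about 9.2 kb. In bacteria the plasmid is maintained at high copy number through a ColE1/pUC-type origin and selected with ampicillin via the β-lactamase gene. An f1 phage origin is also present. Short bom and rop fragments and a single AAV2 ITR are annotated as backbone remnants. With only one ITR annotated, the plasmid is not a packaging-competent AAV vector.

The payload consists of two expression units. A human U6 RNA polymerase III promoter drives the guide, whose target-specific spacer sits in the gap between the promoter and the annotated Streptococcus pyogenes gRNA scaffold. A second, partial scaffold fragment follows it. The exact cloning sites used for the guide are not recorded. Downstream, a hybrid promoter made of the CMV enhancer, the chicken β-actin promoter and a hybrid intron expresses S. pyogenes Cas9. The annotation software splits Cas9 into contiguous N- and C-terminal portions, but it forms one continuous coding region. Cas9 is fused to a nucleoplasmin nuclear localization signal. It is followed by puromycin N-acetyltransferase, linked through a 2A peptide according to the backbone name, and the unit ends with the bGH polyadenylation signal.

Transfected cells therefore co-express the nuclease, the guide and a puromycin marker for enrichment. The construct is suited to disrupting or editing the Dnd1 locus in mouse cells, in keeping with the associated study of DND1 function in germline stem cells.
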