Features (pLannotate 1.2.2; 19 found; start..end, strand, type, name):
      1..241     +  promoter       U6 promoter: RNA polymerase III promoter for human U6 snRNA
    271..346     +  misc_RNA       gRNA scaffold: guide RNA scaffold for the Streptococcus pyogenes CRISPR/Cas9 system
    353..396     +  misc_RNA       gRNA scaffold (fragment): guide RNA scaffold for the Streptococcus pyogenes CRISPR/Cas9 system
    443..728     +  enhancer       CMV enhancer: human cytomegalovirus immediate early enhancer; contains an 18-bp deletion relative to the standard CMV enhancer
    730..1006    +  promoter       chicken β-actin promoter: No description available
   1007..1234    +  intron         hybrid intron: hybrid between chicken β-actin (CBA) and minute virus of mice (MMV) introns (Gray et al., 2011)
   1372..2973    +  CDS            Cas9(N): N-terminal portion of Streptococcus pyogenes Cas9 (Zetsche et al., 2015)
   2974..5472    +  CDS            Cas9(C): C-terminal portion of Streptococcus pyogenes Cas9 (Zetsche et al., 2015)
   5473..5520    +  CDS            nucleoplasmin NLS: bipartite nuclear localization signal from nucleoplasmin
   5590..6189    +  CDS            PuroR (fragment): puromycin N-acetyltransferase; pac from Streptomyces; confers resistance to puromycin
   6223..6334    +  polyA_signal   bGH poly(A) signal: bovine growth hormone polyadenylation signal
   6439..6579    +  repeat_region  AAV2 ITR: inverted terminal repeat of adeno-associated virus serotype 2 inverted
   6584..6635    -  misc_feature   bom (fragment): basis of mobility region from pBR322
   6654..7109    +  rep_origin     f1 ori (sequence partly withheld): f1 bacteriophage origin of replication; arrow indicates direction of (+) strand synthesis
   7110..7159    -  misc_feature   bom (fragment): basis of mobility region from pBR322
   7261..7296    -  CDS            rop (fragment): Rop protein, which maintains plasmids at low copy number; rop
   7391..7495    +  promoter       AmpR promoter: bla
   7496..8356    +  CDS            AmpR: β-lactamase; bla; confers resistance to ampicillin, carbenicillin, and related antibiotics
   8527..9115    +  rep_origin     ori: high-copy-number ColE1/pMB1/pBR322/pUC origin of replication
>Addgene plasmid #106345 | PX459 mDnd1#1 | addgene full sequence | sequence record 203236 | Addgene NGS Result
GAGGGCCTATTTCCCATGATTCCTTCATATTTGCATATACGATACAAGGCTGTTAGAGAGATAATTGGAA
TTAATTTGACTGTAAACACAAAGATATTAGTACAAAATACGTGACGTAGAAAGTAATAATTTCTTGGGTA
GTTTGCAGTTTTAAAATTATGTTTTAAAATGGACTATCATATGCTTACCGTAACTTGAAAGTATTTCGAT
TTCTTGGCTTTATATATCTTGTGGAAAGGACGAAACACCGTACACCTCGGACCCTGACGGGTTTTAGAGC
TAGAAATAGCAAGTTAAAATAAGGCTAGTCCGTTATCAACTTGAAAAAGTGGCACCGAGTCGGTGCTTTT
TTGTTTTAGAGCTAGAAATAGCAAGTTAAAATAAGGCTAGTCCGTTTTTAGCGCGTGCGCCAATTCTGCA
GACAAATGGCTCTAGAGGTACCCGTTACATAACTTACGGTAAATGGCCCGCCTGGCTGACCGCCCAACGA
CCCCCGCCCATTGACGTCAATAGTAACGCCAATAGGGACTTTCCATTGACGTCAATGGGTGGAGTATTTA
CGGTAAACTGCCCACTTGGCAGTACATCAAGTGTATCATATGCCAAGTACGCCCCCTATTGACGTCAATG
ACGGTAAATGGCCCGCCTGGCATTGTGCCCAGTACATGACCTTATGGGACTTTCCTACTTGGCAGTACAT
CTACGTATTAGTCATCGCTATTACCATGGTCGAGGTGAGCCCCACGTTCTGCTTCACTCTCCCCATCTCC
CCCCCCTCCCCACCCCCAATTTTGTATTTATTTATTTTTTAATTATTTTGTGCAGCGATGGGGGCGGGGG
GGGGGGGGGGCGCGCGCCAGGCGGGGCGGGGCGGGGCGAGGGGCGGGGCGGGGCGAGGCGGAGAGGTGCG
GCGGCAGCCAATCAGAGCGGCGCGCTCCGAAAGTTTCCTTTTATGGCGAGGCGGCGGCGGCGGCGGCCCT
ATAAAAAGCGAAGCGCGCGGCGGGCGGGAGTCGCTGCGCGCTGCCTTCGCCCCGTGCCCCGCTCCGCCGC
CGCCTCGCGCCGCCCGCCCCGGCTCTGACTGACCGCGTTACTCCCACAGGTGAGCGGGCGGGACGGCCCT
TCTCCTCCGGGCTGTAATTAGCTGAGCAAGAGGTAAGGGTTTAAGGGATGGTTGGTTGGTGGGGTATTAA
TGTTTAATTACCTGGAGCACCTGCCTGAAATCACTTTTTTTCAGGTTGGACCGGTGCCACCATGGACTAT
AAGGACCACGACGGAGACTACAAGGATCATGATATTGATTACAAAGACGATGACGATAAGATGGCCCCAA
AGAAGAAGCGGAAGGTCGGTATCCACGGAGTCCCAGCAGCCGACAAGAAGTACAGCATCGGCCTGGACAT
CGGCACCAACTCTGTGGGCTGGGCCGTGATCACCGACGAGTACAAGGTGCCCAGCAAGAAATTCAAGGTG
CTGGGCAACACCGACCGGCACAGCATCAAGAAGAACCTGATCGGAGCCCTGCTGTTCGACAGCGGCGAAA
CAGCCGAGGCCACCCGGCTGAAGAGAACCGCCAGAAGAAGATACACCAGACGGAAGAACCGGATCTGCTA
TCTGCAAGAGATCTTCAGCAACGAGATGGCCAAGGTGGACGACAGCTTCTTCCACAGACTGGAAGAGTCC
TTCCTGGTGGAAGAGGATAAGAAGCACGAGCGGCACCCCATCTTCGGCAACATCGTGGACGAGGTGGCCT
ACCACGAGAAGTACCCCACCATCTACCACCTGAGAAAGAAACTGGTGGACAGCACCGACAAGGCCGACCT
GCGGCTGATCTATCTGGCCCTGGCCCACATGATCAAGTTCCGGGGCCACTTCCTGATCGAGGGCGACCTG
AACCCCGACAACAGCGACGTGGACAAGCTGTTCATCCAGCTGGTGCAGACCTACAACCAGCTGTTCGAGG
AAAACCCCATCAACGCCAGCGGCGTGGACGCCAAGGCCATCCTGTCTGCCAGACTGAGCAAGAGCAGACG
GCTGGAAAATCTGATCGCCCAGCTGCCCGGCGAGAAGAAGAATGGCCTGTTCGGAAACCTGATTGCCCTG
AGCCTGGGCCTGACCCCCAACTTCAAGAGCAACTTCGACCTGGCCGAGGATGCCAAACTGCAGCTGAGCA
AGGACACCTACGACGACGACCTGGACAACCTGCTGGCCCAGATCGGCGACCAGTACGCCGACCTGTTTCT
GGCCGCCAAGAACCTGTCCGACGCCATCCTGCTGAGCGACATCCTGAGAGTGAACACCGAGATCACCAAG
GCCCCCCTGAGCGCCTCTATGATCAAGAGATACGACGAGCACCACCAGGACCTGACCCTGCTGAAAGCTC
TCGTGCGGCAGCAGCTGCCTGAGAAGTACAAAGAGATTTTCTTCGACCAGAGCAAGAACGGCTACGCCGG
CTACATTGACGGCGGAGCCAGCCAGGAAGAGTTCTACAAGTTCATCAAGCCCATCCTGGAAAAGATGGAC
GGCACCGAGGAACTGCTCGTGAAGCTGAACAGAGAGGACCTGCTGCGGAAGCAGCGGACCTTCGACAACG
GCAGCATCCCCCACCAGATCCACCTGGGAGAGCTGCACGCCATTCTGCGGCGGCAGGAAGATTTTTACCC
ATTCCTGAAGGACAACCGGGAAAAGATCGAGAAGATCCTGACCTTCCGCATCCCCTACTACGTGGGCCCT
CTGGCCAGGGGAAACAGCAGATTCGCCTGGATGACCAGAAAGAGCGAGGAAACCATCACCCCCTGGAACT
TCGAGGAAGTGGTGGACAAGGGCGCTTCCGCCCAGAGCTTCATCGAGCGGATGACCAACTTCGATAAGAA
CCTGCCCAACGAGAAGGTGCTGCCCAAGCACAGCCTGCTGTACGAGTACTTCACCGTGTATAACGAGCTG
ACCAAAGTGAAATACGTGACCGAGGGAATGAGAAAGCCCGCCTTCCTGAGCGGCGAGCAGAAAAAGGCCA
TCGTGGACCTGCTGTTCAAGACCAACCGGAAAGTGACCGTGAAGCAGCTGAAAGAGGACTACTTCAAGAA
AATCGAGTGCTTCGACTCCGTGGAAATCTCCGGCGTGGAAGATCGGTTCAACGCCTCCCTGGGCACATAC
CACGATCTGCTGAAAATTATCAAGGACAAGGACTTCCTGGACAATGAGGAAAACGAGGACATTCTGGAAG
ATATCGTGCTGACCCTGACACTGTTTGAGGACAGAGAGATGATCGAGGAACGGCTGAAAACCTATGCCCA
CCTGTTCGACGACAAAGTGATGAAGCAGCTGAAGCGGCGGAGATACACCGGCTGGGGCAGGCTGAGCCGG
AAGCTGATCAACGGCATCCGGGACAAGCAGTCCGGCAAGACAATCCTGGATTTCCTGAAGTCCGACGGCT
TCGCCAACAGAAACTTCATGCAGCTGATCCACGACGACAGCCTGACCTTTAAAGAGGACATCCAGAAAGC
CCAGGTGTCCGGCCAGGGCGATAGCCTGCACGAGCACATTGCCAATCTGGCCGGCAGCCCCGCCATTAAG
AAGGGCATCCTGCAGACAGTGAAGGTGGTGGACGAGCTCGTGAAAGTGATGGGCCGGCACAAGCCCGAGA
ACATCGTGATCGAAATGGCCAGAGAGAACCAGACCACCCAGAAGGGACAGAAGAACAGCCGCGAGAGAAT
GAAGCGGATCGAAGAGGGCATCAAAGAGCTGGGCAGCCAGATCCTGAAAGAACACCCCGTGGAAAACACC
CAGCTGCAGAACGAGAAGCTGTACCTGTACTACCTGCAGAATGGGCGGGATATGTACGTGGACCAGGAAC
TGGACATCAACCGGCTGTCCGACTACGATGTGGACCATATCGTGCCTCAGAGCTTTCTGAAGGACGACTC
CATCGACAACAAGGTGCTGACCAGAAGCGACAAGAACCGGGGCAAGAGCGACAACGTGCCCTCCGAAGAG
GTCGTGAAGAAGATGAAGAACTACTGGCGGCAGCTGCTGAACGCCAAGCTGATTACCCAGAGAAAGTTCG
ACAATCTGACCAAGGCCGAGAGAGGCGGCCTGAGCGAACTGGATAAGGCCGGCTTCATCAAGAGACAGCT
GGTGGAAACCCGGCAGATCACAAAGCACGTGGCACAGATCCTGGACTCCCGGATGAACACTAAGTACGAC
GAGAATGACAAGCTGATCCGGGAAGTGAAAGTGATCACCCTGAAGTCCAAGCTGGTGTCCGATTTCCGGA
AGGATTTCCAGTTTTACAAAGTGCGCGAGATCAACAACTACCACCACGCCCACGACGCCTACCTGAACGC
CGTCGTGGGAACCGCCCTGATCAAAAAGTACCCTAAGCTGGAAAGCGAGTTCGTGTACGGCGACTACAAG
GTGTACGACGTGCGGAAGATGATCGCCAAGAGCGAGCAGGAAATCGGCAAGGCTACCGCCAAGTACTTCT
TCTACAGCAACATCATGAACTTTTTCAAGACCGAGATTACCCTGGCCAACGGCGAGATCCGGAAGCGGCC
TCTGATCGAGACAAACGGCGAAACCGGGGAGATCGTGTGGGATAAGGGCCGGGATTTTGCCACCGTGCGG
AAAGTGCTGAGCATGCCCCAAGTGAATATCGTGAAAAAGACCGAGGTGCAGACAGGCGGCTTCAGCAAAG
AGTCTATCCTGCCCAAGAGGAACAGCGATAAGCTGATCGCCAGAAAGAAGGACTGGGACCCTAAGAAGTA
CGGCGGCTTCGACAGCCCCACCGTGGCCTATTCTGTGCTGGTGGTGGCCAAAGTGGAAAAGGGCAAGTCC
AAGAAACTGAAGAGTGTGAAAGAGCTGCTGGGGATCACCATCATGGAAAGAAGCAGCTTCGAGAAGAATC
CCATCGACTTTCTGGAAGCCAAGGGCTACAAAGAAGTGAAAAAGGACCTGATCATCAAGCTGCCTAAGTA
CTCCCTGTTCGAGCTGGAAAACGGCCGGAAGAGAATGCTGGCCTCTGCCGGCGAACTGCAGAAGGGAAAC
GAACTGGCCCTGCCCTCCAAATATGTGAACTTCCTGTACCTGGCCAGCCACTATGAGAAGCTGAAGGGCT
CCCCCGAGGATAATGAGCAGAAACAGCTGTTTGTGGAACAGCACAAGCACTACCTGGACGAGATCATCGA
GCAGATCAGCGAGTTCTCCAAGAGAGTGATCCTGGCCGACGCTAATCTGGACAAAGTGCTGTCCGCCTAC
AACAAGCACCGGGATAAGCCCATCAGAGAGCAGGCCGAGAATATCATCCACCTGTTTACCCTGACCAATC
TGGGAGCCCCTGCCGCCTTCAAGTACTTTGACACCACCATCGACCGGAAGAGGTACACCAGCACCAAAGA
GGTGCTGGACGCCACCCTGATCCACCAGAGCATCACCGGCCTGTACGAGACACGGATCGACCTGTCTCAG
CTGGGAGGCGACAAAAGGCCGGCGGCCACGAAAAAGGCCGGCCAGGCAAAAAAGAAAAAGGAATTCGGCA
GTGGAGAGGGCAGAGGAAGTCTGCTAACATGCGGTGACGTCGAGGAGAATCCTGGCCCAATGACCGAGTA
CAAGCCCACGGTGCGCCTCGCCACCCGCGACGACGTCCCCAGGGCCGTACGCACCCTCGCCGCCGCGTTC
GCCGACTACCCCGCCACGCGCCACACCGTCGATCCGGACCGCCACATCGAGCGGGTCACCGAGCTGCAAG
AACTCTTCCTCACGCGCGTCGGGCTCGACATCGGCAAGGTGTGGGTCGCGGACGACGGCGCCGCGGTGGC
GGTCTGGACCACGCCGGAGAGCGTCGAAGCGGGGGCGGTGTTCGCCGAGATCGGCCCGCGCATGGCCGAG
TTGAGCGGTTCCCGGCTGGCCGCGCAGCAACAGATGGAAGGCCTCCTGGCGCCGCACCGGCCCAAGGAGC
CCGCGTGGTTCCTGGCCACCGTCGGCGTCTCGCCCGACCACCAGGGCAAGGGTCTGGGCAGCGCCGTCGT
GCTCCCCGGAGTGGAGGCGGCCGAGCGCGCCGGGGTGCCCGCCTTCCTGGAGACCTCCGCGCCCCACAAC
CTCCCCTTCTACGAGCGGCTCGGCTTCACCGTCACCGCCGACGTCGAGGTGCCCGAAGGACCGCGCACCT
GGTGCATGACCCGCAAGCCCGGTGCCTGAGAATTCTAACTAGAGCTCGCTGATCAGCCTCGACTGTGCCT
TCTAGTTGCCAGCCATCTGTTGTTTGCCCCTCCCCCGTGCCTTCCTTGACCCTGGAAGGTGCCACTCCCA
CTGTCCTTTCCTAATAAAATGAGGAAATTGCATCGCATTGTCTGAGTAGGTGTCATTCTATTCTGGGGGG
TGGGGTGGGGCAGGACAGCAAGGGGGAGGATTGGGAAGAGAATAGCAGGCATGCTGGGGAGCGGCCGCAG
GAACCCCTAGTGATGGAGTTGGCCACTCCCTCTCTGCGCGCTCGCTCGCTCACTGAGGCCGGGCGACCAA
AGGTCGCCCGACGCCCGGGCTTTGCCCGGGCGGCCTCAGTGAGCGAGCGAGCGCGCAGCTGCCTGCAGGG
GCGCCTGATGCGGTATTTTCTCCTTACGCATCTGTGCGGTATTTCACACCGCATA
[95 nt withheld, positions 6636-6730]
T
[46 nt withheld, positions 6732-6777]
C
[141 nt withheld, positions 6779-6919]
CCTTTGACGTTGGAGTCCACGTTCTTT
[37 nt withheld, positions 6947-6983]
ACTCTATCTCGGGCTATTCTTTTGATTTATAAGGGATTTTGCCGATTTCGGTCTATTGGTTAAAAAATGA
GCTGATTTAACAAAAATTTAACGCGAATTTTAACAAAATATTAACGTTTACAATTTTATGGTGCACTCTC
AGTACAATCTGCTCTGATGCCGCATAGTTAAGCCAGCCCCGACACCCGCCAACACCCGCTGACGCGCCCT
GACGGGCTTGTCTGCTCCCGGCATCCGCTTACAGACAAGCTGTGACCGTCTCCGGGAGCTGCATGTGTCA
GAGGTTTTCACCGTCATCACCGAAACGCGCGAGACGAAAGGGCCTCGTGATACGCCTATTTTTATAGGTT
AATGTCATGATAATAATGGTTTCTTAGACGTCAGGTGGCACTTTTCGGGGAAATGTGCGCGGAACCCCTA
TTTGTTTATTTTTCTAAATACATTCAAATATGTATCCGCTCATGAGACAATAACCCTGATAAATGCTTCA
ATAATATTGAAAAAGGAAGAGTATGAGTATTCAACATTTCCGTGTCGCCCTTATTCCCTTTTTTGCGGCA
TTTTGCCTTCCTGTTTTTGCTCACCCAGAAACGCTGGTGAAAGTAAAAGATGCTGAAGATCAGTTGGGTG
CACGAGTGGGTTACATCGAACTGGATCTCAACAGCGGTAAGATCCTTGAGAGTTTTCGCCCCGAAGAACG
TTTTCCAATGATGAGCACTTTTAAAGTTCTGCTATGTGGCGCGGTATTATCCCGTATTGACGCCGGGCAA
GAGCAACTCGGTCGCCGCATACACTATTCTCAGAATGACTTGGTTGAGTACTCACCAGTCACAGAAAAGC
ATCTTACGGATGGCATGACAGTAAGAGAATTATGCAGTGCTGCCATAACCATGAGTGATAACACTGCGGC
CAACTTACTTCTGACAACGATCGGAGGACCGAAGGAGCTAACCGCTTTTTTGCACAACATGGGGGATCAT
GTAACTCGCCTTGATCGTTGGGAACCGGAGCTGAATGAAGCCATACCAAACGACGAGCGTGACACCACGA
TGCCTGTAGCAATGGCAACAACGTTGCGCAAACTATTAACTGGCGAACTACTTACTCTAGCTTCCCGGCA
ACAATTAATAGACTGGATGGAGGCGGATAAAGTTGCAGGACCACTTCTGCGCTCGGCCCTTCCGGCTGGC
TGGTTTATTGCTGATAAATCTGGAGCCGGTGAGCGTGGAAGCCGCGGTATCATTGCAGCACTGGGGCCAG
ATGGTAAGCCCTCCCGTATCGTAGTTATCTACACGACGGGGAGTCAGGCAACTATGGATGAACGAAATAG
ACAGATCGCTGAGATAGGTGCCTCACTGATTAAGCATTGGTAACTGTCAGACCAAGTTTACTCATATATA
CTTTAGATTGATTTAAAACTTCATTTTTAATTTAAAAGGATCTAGGTGAAGATCCTTTTTGATAATCTCA
TGACCAAAATCCCTTAACGTGAGTTTTCGTTCCACTGAGCGTCAGACCCCGTAGAAAAGATCAAAGGATC
TTCTTGAGATCCTTTTTTTCTGCGCGTAATCTGCTGCTTGCAAACAAAAAAACCACCGCTACCAGCGGTG
GTTTGTTTGCCGGATCAAGAGCTACCAACTCTTTTTCCGAAGGTAACTGGCTTCAGCAGAGCGCAGATAC
CAAATACTGTTCTTCTAGTGTAGCCGTAGTTAGGCCACCACTTCAAGAACTCTGTAGCACCGCCTACATA
CCTCGCTCTGCTAATCCTGTTACCAGTGGCTGCTGCCAGTGGCGATAAGTCGTGTCTTACCGGGTTGGAC
TCAAGACGATAGTTACCGGATAAGGCGCAGCGGTCGGGCTGAACGGGGGGTTCGTGCACACAGCCCAGCT
TGGAGCGAACGACCTACACCGAACTGAGATACCTACAGCGTGAGCTATGAGAAAGCGCCACGCTTCCCGA
AGGGAGAAAGGCGGACAGGTATCCGGTAAGCGGCAGGGTCGGAACAGGAGAGCGCACGAGGGAGCTTCCA
GGGGGAAACGCCTGGTATCTTTATAGTCCTGTCGGGTTTCGCCACCTCTGACTTGAGCGTCGATTTTTGT
GATGCTCGTCAGGGGGGCGGAGCCTATGGAAAAACGCCAGCAACGCGGCCTTTTTACGGTTCCTGGCCTT
TTGCTGGCCTTTTGCTCACATGT
